Addgene plasmid #43571: III-CGAA
Depositing lab: Chad Cowan & Kiran Musunuru. Depositing organization: Harvard University. Publication: A TALEN Genome-Editing System for Generating Human Stem Cell-Based Disease Models. Ding Q, Lee YK, Schaefer EA, Peters DT, Veres A, Kim K, Kuperwasser N, Motola DL, Meissner TB, Hendriks WT, Trevisan M, Gupta RM, Moisan A, Banks E, Friesen M, Schinzel RT, Xia F, Tang A, Xia Y, Figueroa E, Wann A, Ahfeldt T, Daheron L, Zhang F, Rubin LL, Peng LF, Chung RT, Musunuru K, Cowan CA. Cell Stem Cell. 2012 Dec 12. pii: S1934-5909(12)00645-5. doi: 10.1016/j.stem.2012.11.011. PubMed 23246482.
Backbone
  Vector backbone: pCRII-TOPO
  Backbone manufacturer: Invitrogen
  Backbone size w/o insert (bp): 3973
  Vector type: Bacterial Cloning
Growth in bacteria
  Bacterial resistance: Ampicillin and Kanamycin, 100 & 50 μg/mL
  Growth temperature: 37°C
  Growth strain: Top10
  Copy number: High Copy
Gene/Insert
  Gene/Insert name: III-CGAA
  Species: Synthetic
  Insert size (bp): 426
  Cloning method: TOPO Cloning
  Sequencing primers: 5′ T7; 3′ M13-rev
Terms and licenses: Academic/Nonprofit Terms; Industry Terms: Not Available to Industry
How to cite: III-CGAA was a gift from Chad Cowan & Kiran Musunuru (Addgene plasmid # 43571 ; http://n2t.net/addgene:43571 ; RRID:Addgene_43571)
