[The description below was written by a language model from this plasmid's Addgene catalogue record.]
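Description:
III-CGAA is a bacterial cloning plasmid built on the commercial pCRII-TOPO backbone, into which a 426 bp synthetic insert was placed by TOPO cloning. It is a high-copy plasmid maintained in E. coli and is recorded as selectable with both ampicillin and kanamycin, consistent with the dual resistance markers carried by this backbone. The insert sits between priming sites for T7 and M13 reverse, which are the listed sequencing primers. No feature table accompanies the entry, so the origin of replication and other backbone elements are not itemised here. The vector is not described as an expression construct, and no promoter is recorded as driving the insert in any host.

The insert shares its name with the plasmid and is described only as synthetic. The associated publication reports a TALEN genome-editing system used to generate human stem cell-based disease models, which places this plasmid among the components of a TALEN assembly library. The name suggests, although the record does not say so explicitly, that the insert is a pre-assembled block of TAL effector repeat units: "CGAA" would be the four target nucleotides recognised, and "III" its position in the ordered array. The insert size is compatible with roughly four repeats. On that reading, the plasmid is a storage and propagation vehicle from which the repeat module is taken and joined with modules from other positions to build a custom DNA-binding domain in a separate nuclease expression vector. The exact repeat composition, flanking assembly sites and destination vector are not stated in the record.
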