>Addgene plasmid #43571 | III-CGAA | depositor partial sequence | sequence record 58836 | III-CGAA sequence 426 bps
CGTCTCGGCTCACCCCAGAGCAGGTCGTGGCGATCGCAAGCCACGACGGAGGAAAGCAAGCCTTGGAAAC
AGTACAGAGGCTGTTGCCTGTGCTGTGCCAAGCGCACGGACTCACCCCAGAGCAGGTCGTGGCAATCGCG
AGCAATAACGGCGGAAAACAGGCTTTGGAAACGGTGCAGAGGCTCCTTCCAGTGCTGTGCCAAGCGCACG
GCCTCACCCCAGAGCAGGTCGTGGCAATCGCCTCCAACATTGGCGGGAAACAGGCACTCGAGACTGTCCA
GCGCCTGCTTCCCGTGCTGTGCCAAGCGCACGGATTAACCCCAGAGCAGGTCGTGGCAATCGCCTCCAAC
ATTGGCGGGAAACAGGCACTCGAGACTGTCCAGCGCCTGCTTCCCGTGCTGTGCCAAGCGCACGGACTCA
GAGACG
