>Addgene plasmid #43571 | III-CGAA | addgene partial sequence | sequence record 61609 | M13-F20 5'-TGTAAAACGACGGCCAGT-3'
CGAATTGGGCCCTCTGATGCATGCTCGAGCGGCCGCCAGTGTGATGGATATCTGCAGAATTCGCCCTTGC
CGTCCTAGCGCGTCTCGGCTCACCCCAGAGCAGGTCGTGGCGATCGCAAGCCACGACGGAGGAAAGCAAG
CCTTGGAAACAGTACAGAGGCTGTTGCCTGTGCTGTGCCAAGCGCACGGACTCACCCCAGAGCAGGTCGT
GGCAATCGCGAGCAATAACGGCGGAAAACAGGCTTTGGAAACGGTGCAGAGGCTCCTTCCAGTGCTGTGC
CAAGCGCACGGCCTCACCCCAGAGCAGGTCGTGGCAATCGCCTCCAACATTGGCGGGAAACAGGCACTCG
AGACTGTCCAGCGCCTGCTTCCCGTGCTGTGCCAAGCGCACGGATTAACCCCAGAGCAGGTCGTGGCAAT
CGCCTCCAACATTGGCGGGAAACAGGCACTCGAGACTGTCCAGCGCCTGCTTCCCGTGCTGTGCCAAGCG
CACGGACTCAGAGACGTGGGCACAGGAAAGAAGGGCGAATTCCAGCACACTGGCGGCCGTTACTAGTGGA
TCCGAGCTCGGTACCAAGCTTGATGCATAGCTTGAGTATTCTATAGTGTCACCTAAATAGCTTGGCGTAA
TCATGGTCATAGCTGTTTCCTGTGTGAAATTGTTATCCGCTCACAATTCCACACAACATACGAGCCGGAA
GCATAAAGTGTAAAGCCTGGGGTGCCTAATGAGTGAGCTAACTCACATTAATTGCGTTGCGCTCACTGCC
CGCTTTCCAGTCGGGAAACCTGTCGTGCCAGCTGCATTAATGAATCGGCCAACGCGCGGGGAGAGGCGGT
TTGCGTATTGGGCGCTCTTCCGCTTCCTCGCT
